>Addgene plasmid #148013 | pnEA-NpGB1_Y | depositor full sequence | sequence record 290460 | Full Sequence
TTCTTGAAGACGAAAGGGCCTCGTGATACGCCTATTTTTATAGGTTAATGTCATGATAATAATGGTTTCT
TAGACGTCAGGTGGCACTTTTCGGGGAAATGTGCGCGGAACCCCTATTTGTTTATTTTTCTAAATACATT
CAAATATGTATCCGCTCATGAGACAATAACCCTGATAAATGCTTCAATAATATTGAAAAAGGAAGAGTAT
GAGTATTCAACATTTCCGTGTCGCCCTTATTCCCTTTTTTGCGGCATTTTGCCTTCCTGTTTTTGCTCAC
CCAGAAACGCTGGTGAAAGTAAAAGATGCTGAAGATCAGTTGGGTGCACGAGTGGGTTACATCGAACTGG
ATCTCAACAGCGGTAAGATCCTTGAGAGTTTTCGCCCCGAAGAACGTTTTCCAATGATGAGCACTTTTAA
AGTTCTGCTATGTGGCGCGGTATTATCCCGTGTTGACGCCGGGCAAGAGCAACTCGGTCGCCGCATACAC
TATTCTCAGAATGACTTGGTTGAGTACTCACCAGTCACAGAAAAGCATCTTACGGATGGCATGACAGTAA
GAGAATTATGCAGTGCTGCCATAACCATGAGTGATAACACTGCGGCCAACTTACTTCTGACAACGATCGG
AGGACCGAAGGAGCTAACCGCTTTTTTGCACAACATGGGGGATCATGTAACTCGCCTTGATCGTTGGGAA
CCGGAGCTGAATGAAGCCATACCAAACGACGAGCGTGACACCACGATGCCTGCAGCAATGGCAACAACGT
TGCGCAAACTATTAACTGGCGAACTACTTACTCTAGCTTCCCGGCAACAATTAATAGACTGGATGGAGGC
GGATAAAGTTGCAGGACCACTTCTGCGCTCGGCCCTTCCGGCTGGCTGGTTTATTGCTGATAAATCTGGA
GCCGGTGAGCGTGGGTCTCGCGGTATCATTGCAGCACTGGGGCCAGATGGTAAGCCCTCCCGTATCGTAG
TTATCTACACGACGGGGAGTCAGGCAACTATGGATGAACGAAATAGACAGATCGCTGAGATAGGTGCCTC
ACTGATTAAGCATTGGTAACTGTCAGACCAAGTTTACTCATATATACTTTAGATTGATTTAAAACTTCAT
TTTTAATTTAAAAGGATCTAGGTGAAGATCCTTTTTGATAATCTCATGACCAAAATCCCTTAACGTGAGT
TTTCGTTCCACTGAGCGTCAGACCCCGTAGAAAAGATCAAAGGATCTTCTTGAGATCCTTTTTTTCTGCG
CGTAATCTGCTGCTTGCAAACAAAAAAACCACCGCTACCAGCGGTGGTTTGTTTGCCGGATCAAGAGCTA
CCAACTCTTTTTCCGAAGGTAACTGGCTTCAGCAGAGCGCAGATACCAAATACTGTCCTTCTAGTGTAGC
CGTAGTTAGGCCACCACTTCAAGAACTCTGTAGCACCGCCTACATACCTCGCTCTGCTAATCCTGTTACC
AGTGGCTGCTGCCAGTGGCGATAAGTCGTGTCTTACCGGGTTGGACTCAAGACGATAGTTACCGGATAAG
GCGCAGCGGTCGGGCTGAACGGGGGGTTCGTGCACACAGCCCAGCTTGGAGCGAACGACCTACACCGAAC
TGAGATACCTACAGCGTGAGCTATGAGAAAGCGCCACGCTTCCCGAAGGGAGAAAGGCGGACAGGTATCC
GGTAAGCGGCAGGGTCGGAACAGGAGAGCGCACGAGGGAGCTTCCAGGGGGAAACGCCTGGTATCTTTAT
AGTCCTGTCGGGTTTCGCCACCTCTGACTTGAGCGTCGATTTTTGTGATGCTCGTCAGGGGGGCGGAGCC
TATGGAAAAACGCCAGCAACGCGGCCTTTTTACGGTTCCTGGCCTTTTGCTGGCCTTTTGCTCACATGTT
CTTTCCTGCGTTATCCCCTGATTCTGTGGATAACCGTATTACCGCCTTTGAGTGAGCTGATACCGCTCGC
CGCAGCCGAACGACCGAGCGCAGCGAGTCAGTGAGCGAGGAAGCGGAAGAGCGCCTGATGCGGTATTTTC
TCCTTACGCATCTGTGCGGTATTTCACACCGCATATATGGTGCACTCTCAGTACAATCTGCTCTGATGCC
GCATAGTTAAGCCAGTATACACTCCGCTATCGCTACGTGACTGGGTCATGGCTGCGCCCCGACACCCGCC
AACACCCGCTGACGCGCCCTGACGGGCTTGTCTGCTCCCGGCATCCGCTTACAGACAAGCTGTGACCGTC
TCCGGGAGCTGCATGTGTCAGAGGTTTTCACCGTCATCACCGAAACGCGCGAGGCAGCTGCGGTAAAGCT
CATCAGCGTGGTCGTGAAGCGATTCACAGATGTCTGCCTGTTCATCCGCGTCCAGCTCGTTGAGTTTCTC
CAGAAGCGTTAATGTCTGGCTTCTGATAAAGCGGGCCATGTTAAGGGCGGTTTTTTCCTGTTTGGTCACT
GATGCCTCCGTGTAAGGGGGATTTCTGTTCATGGGGGTAATGATACCGATGAAACGAGAGAGGATGCTCA
CGATACGGGTTACTGATGATGAACATGCCCGGTTACTGGAACGTTGTGAGGGTAAACAACTGGCGGTATG
GATGCGGCGGGACCAGAGAAAAATCACTCAGGGTCAATGCCAGCGCTTCGTTAATACAGATGTAGGTGTT
CCACAGGGTAGCCAGCAGCATCCTGCGATGCAGATCCGGAACATAATGGTGCAGGGCGCTGACTTCCGCG
TTTCCAGACTTTACGAAACACGGAAACCGAAGACCATTCATGTTGTTGCTCAGGTCGCAGACGTTTTGCA
GCAGCAGTCGCTTCACGTTCGCTCGCGTATCGGTGATTCATTCTGCTAACCAGTAAGGCAACCCCGCCAG
CCTAGCCGGGTCCTCAACGACAGGAGCACGATCATGCGCACCCGTGGCCAGGACCCAACGCTGCCCGAGA
TGCGCCGCGTGCGGCTGCTGGAGATGGCGGACGCGATGGATATGTTCTGCCAAGGGTTGGTTTGCGCATT
CACAGTTCTCCGCAAGAATTGATTGGCTCCAATTCTTGGAGTGGTGAATCCGTTAGCGAGGTGCCGCCGG
CTTCCATTCAGGTCGAGGTGGCCCGGCTCCATGCACCGCGACGCAACGCGGGGAGGCAGACAAGGTATAG
GGCGGCGCCTACAATCCATGCCAACCCGTTCCATGTGCTCGCCGAGGCGGCATAAATCGCCGTGACGATC
AGCGGTCCAGTGATCGAAGTTAGGCTGGTAAGAGCCGCGAGCGATCCTTGAAGCTGTCCCTGATGGTCGT
CATCTACCTGCCTGGACAGCATGGCCTGCAACGCGGGCATCCCGATGCCGCCGGAAGCGAGAAGAATCAT
AATGGGGAAGGCCATCCAGCCTCGCGTCGCGAACGCCAGCAAGACGTAGCCCAGCGCGTCGGCCGCCATG
CCGGCGATAATGGCCTGCTTCTCGCCGAAACGTTTGGTGGCGGGACCAGTGACGAAGGCTTGAGCGAGGG
CGTGCAAGATTCCGAATACCGCAAGCGACAGGCCGATCATCGTCGCGCTCCAGCGAAAGCGGTCCTCGCC
GAAAATGACCCAGAGCGCTGCCGGCACCTGTCCTACGAGTTGCATGATAAAGAAGACAGTCATAAGTGCG
GCGACGATAGTCATGCCCCGCGCCCACCGGAAGGAGCTGACTGGGTTGAAGGCTCTCAAGGGCATCGGTC
GAGATCCCGGTGCCTAATGAGTGAGCTAACTTACATTAATTGCGTTGCGCTCACTGCCCGCTTTCCAGTC
GGGAAACCTGTCGTGCCAGCTGCATTAATGAATCGGCCAACGCGCGGGGAGAGGCGGTTTGCGTATTGGG
CGCCAGGGTGGTTTTTCTTTTCACCAGTGAGACGGGCAACAGCTGATTGCCCTTCACCGCCTGGCCCTGA
GAGAGTTGCAGCAAGCGGTCCACGCTGGTTTGCCCCAGCAGGCGAAAATCCTGTTTGATGGTGGTTAACG
GCGGGATATAACATGAGCTGTCTTCGGTATCGTCGTATCCCACTACCGAGATATCCGCACCAACGCGCAG
CCCGGACTCGGTAATGGCGCGCATTGCGCCCAGCGCCATCTGATCGTTGGCAACCAGCATCGCAGTGGGA
ACGATGCCCTCATTCAGCATTTGCATGGTTTGTTGAAAACCGGACATGGCACTCCAGTCGCCTTCCCGTT
CCGCTATCGGCTGAATTTGATTGCGAGTGAGATATTTATGCCAGCCAGCCAGACGCAGACGCGCCGAGAC
AGAACTTAATGGGCCCGCTAACAGCGCGATTTGCTGGTGACCCAATGCGACCAGATGCTCCACGCCCAGT
CGCGTACCGTCTTCATGGGAGAAAATAATACTGTTGATGGGTGTCTGGTCAGAGACATCAAGAAATAACG
CCGGAACATTAGTGCAGGCAGCTTCCACAGCAATGGCATCCTGGTCATCCAGCGGATAGTTAATGATCAG
CCCACTGACGCGTTGCGCGAGAAGATTGTGCACCGCCGCTTTACAGGCTTCGACGCCGCTTCGTTCTACC
ATCGACACCACCACGCTGGCACCCAGTTGATCGGCGCGAGATTTAATCGCCGCGACAATTTGCGACGGCG
CGTGCAGGGCCAGACTGGAGGTGGCAACGCCAATCAGCAACGACTGTTTGCCCGCCAGTTGTTGTGCCAC
GCGGTTGGGAATGTAATTCAGCTCCGCCATCGCCGCTTCCACTTTTTCCCGCGTTTTCGCAGAAACGTGG
CTGGCCTGGTTCACCACGCGGGAAACGGTCTGATAAGAGACACCGGCATACTCTGCGACATCGTATAACG
TTACTGGTTTCACATTCACCACCCTGAATTGACTCTCTTCCGGGCGCTATCATGCCATACCGCGAAAGGT
TTTGCGCCATTCGATGGTGTCCGGGATCTCGACGCTCTCCCTTATGCGACTCCTGCATTAGGAAGCAGCC
CAGTAGTAGGTTGAGGCCGTTGAGCACCGCCGCCGCAAGGAATGGTGCATGCAAGGAGATGGCGCCCAAC
AGTCCCCCGGCCACGGGGCCTGCCACCATACCCACGCCGAAACAAGCGCTCATGAGCCCGAAGTGGCGAG
CCCGATCTTCCCCATCGGTGATGTCGGCGATATAGGCGCCAGCAACCGCACCTGTGGCGCCGGTGATGCC
GGCCACGATGCGTCCGGCGTAGAGGATCGAGATCTCGATCCCGCGAAATTAATACGACTCACTATAGGGG
AATTGTGAGCGGATAACAATTCCCCACTAGTAATAATTTTGTTTAACTTTAAGAAGGAGATATACCATGG
GCAGCAGCATGCAGTATAAACTGATTCTGAATGGCAAAACCCTGAAAGGTGAAACCACCACCGAAGCAGT
TGATGCAGCCACCGCAGAAAAAGTTTTTAAACAGTATGCCAATGATAACGGCGTTGATGGTGAATGGACC
TATGATGATGCAACCAAAACCTATACCGTTACCGAAAGCAGCGGTACCGGCAGCGGCCTGGAAGTTCTGT
TCCAGGGGCCCCATATGCTCGAGCTTAAGCAATTGGGATCCTAATAGTCTAGAGCTAGCCCTAGGAGATC
CGGCTGCTAACAAAGCCCGAAAGGAAGCTGAGTTGGCTGCTGCCACCGCTGAGCAATAACTAGCATAACC
CCTTGGGGCCTCTAAACGGGTCTTGAGGGGTTTTTTGCTGAAAGGAGGAACTATATCCGGATATCCCGCA
AGAGGCCCGGCAGTACCGGCATAACCAAGCCTATGCCTACAGCATCCAGGGTGACGGTGCCGAGGATGAC
GATGAGCGCATTGTTAGATTTCATACACGGTGCCTGACTGCGTTAGCAATTTAACTGTGATAAACTACCG
CATTAAAGCTTATCGATGATAAGCTGTCAAACATGAGAA
Features (pLannotate 1.2.2; 19 found; start..end, strand, type, name):
    104..208     +  promoter       AmpR promoter: bla
    209..1069    +  CDS            AmpR: β-lactamase; bla; confers resistance to ampicillin, carbenicillin, and related antibiotics
   1240..1828    +  rep_origin     ori: high-copy-number ColE1/pMB1/pBR322/pUC origin of replication
   2014..2156    -  misc_feature   bom: basis of mobility region from pBR322
   2258..2449    -  CDS            rop: Rop protein, which maintains plasmids at low copy number; rop
   2466..2846    +  CDS            YPB1_ECOLX: Protein predicted: Swiss-Prot protein existence level 4. From Escherichia coli.
   3088..3712    -  CDS            TcR (fragment): tetracycline efflux protein; tet; confers resistance to tetracycline
   3727..3748    -  protein_bind   CAP binding site: CAP binding activates transcription in the presence of cAMP. E. coli catabolite activator protein
   3761..4843    -  CDS            lacI: lac repressor; lacI; The lac repressor binds to the lac operator to inhibit transcription in E. coli. This inhibition can be relieved by adding lactose or isopropyl-β-D-thiogalactopyranoside (IPTG).
   4844..4921    -  promoter       lacI promoter: lacI
   4929..5208    -  CDS            TcR (fragment): tetracycline efflux protein; tet; confers resistance to tetracycline
   5230..5248    +  promoter       T7 promoter: promoter for bacteriophage T7 RNA polymerase
   5249..5273    +  protein_bind   lac operator: The lac repressor binds to the lac operator to inhibit transcription in E. coli. This inhibition can be relieved by adding lactose or isopropyl-β-D-thiogalactopyranoside (IPTG). lac repressor encoded by lacI
   5288..5310    +  RBS            RBS: efficient ribosome binding site from bacteriophage T7 gene 10 (Olins and Rangwala, 1989)
   5335..5496    +  CDS            spg (fragment): SPG1_STRSG - Experimental evidence at protein level: Swiss-Prot protein existence level 1. Binds to the constant Fc region of IgG with high affinity. From Streptococcus sp. group G.
   5603..5652    +  CDS            SET1 (fragment): solubility-enhancement tag derived from T7 phage gene 10B
   5660..5707    +  terminator     T7 terminator: transcription terminator for bacteriophage T7 RNA polymerase
   5730..5834    -  CDS            TcR (fragment): tetracycline efflux protein; tet; confers resistance to tetracycline
   5882..5910    -  promoter       tet promoter: E. coli promoter for tetracycline efflux protein gene
