[The description below was written by a language model from this plasmid's Addgene catalogue record and pLannotate feature annotations shown in this document.]
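Description:
pnEA-NpGB1_Y is an empty bacterial expression backbone of the pnEA family, a pET-like, pBR322-derived vector of about 5.9 kb intended for T7-driven protein production in E. coli. It is selected with ampicillin through a β-lactamase gene under its native bla promoter. It replicates from a ColE1/pMB1-type origin accompanied by the rop gene and the bom mobilisation region. The presence of rop is consistent with the low copy number given in the catalogue entry. Several scattered fragments of the tetracycline resistance gene and its promoter are remnants of the pBR322 ancestor and are not expected to confer resistance.

The expression cassette consists of a T7 promoter followed directly by a lac operator, the strong T7 gene 10 ribosome binding site, and a T7 terminator. A lacI gene with its own promoter is carried on the plasmid, so transcription is repressed until induction with IPTG in a host that supplies T7 RNA polymerase. Downstream of the ribosome binding site is a fragment of streptococcal protein G, corresponding to the GB1 domain suggested by the plasmid name. GB1 is a small, highly soluble domain widely used as an N-terminal fusion partner to improve expression and solubility. A short stretch just before the terminator is annotated as a T7 gene 10-derived sequence. This may simply reflect pET-type vector sequence rather than a deliberate tag.

No insert is present, and the record does not describe the cloning sites, any protease cleavage site, or the meaning of the "_Y" suffix. The associated publication concerns co-expression strategies for assembling multiprotein complexes, so the vector is presumably used to produce GB1-fused subunits alone or alongside compatible plasmids.
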