Addgene plasmid #148013: pnEA-NpGB1_Y
Purpose: (Empty Backbone) Bacterial Expression vector
Depositing lab: Elisa Izaurralde. Depositing organization: Max Planck Institute for Developmental Biology. Publication: Deciphering correct strategies for multiprotein complex assembly by co-expression: application to complexes as large as the histone octamer. Diebold ML, Fribourg S, Koch M, Metzger T, Romier C. J Struct Biol. 2011 Aug;175(2):178-88. doi: 10.1016/j.jsb.2011.02.001. Epub 2011 Feb 12. PubMed 21320604.
Backbone
  Vector backbone: pnEA
  Vector type: Bacterial Expression
Growth in bacteria
  Bacterial resistance: Ampicillin, 100 μg/mL
  Growth temperature: 37°C
  Growth strain: DH5alpha
  Copy number: Low Copy
Gene/Insert
  Gene/Insert name: None
Terms and licenses: Academic/Nonprofit Terms; Industry Terms: Not Available to Industry
Depositor comments: Plasmids from this collection were made available to the research community and donated after the lab closed. Please note that the sequence provided by the depositing laboratory may be theoretical/predicted or based on Sanger sequencing results. There may be discrepancies between sequencing results obtained by Addgene and the depositor sequence. If an Addgene verified sequence is not available, please contact before placing your order to request that our lab fully sequence the plasmid.
How to cite: pnEA-NpGB1_Y was a gift from Elisa Izaurralde (Addgene plasmid # 148013 ; http://n2t.net/addgene:148013 ; RRID:Addgene_148013)
